Addgene plasmid #130774: pMSCVbsd-PPARD-K421R
Purpose: Vector encoding PPARD cDNA for retroviral transduction
Depositing lab: Till Adhikary. Depositing organization: Philipps-Universitaet Marburg. Publication: PPARbeta/delta recruits NCOR and regulates transcription reinitiation of ANGPTL4. Legrand N, Bretscher CL, Zielke S, Wilke B, Daude M, Fritz B, Diederich WE, Adhikary T. Nucleic Acids Res. 2019 Oct 10;47(18):9573-9591. doi: 10.1093/nar/gkz685. PubMed 31428774.
Backbone
  Vector backbone: pMSCVbsd
  Vector type: Retroviral
  Selectable markers: Blasticidin
Growth in bacteria
  Bacterial resistance: Ampicillin, 100 μg/mL
  Growth temperature: 37°C
  Growth strain: NEB Stable
  Copy number: High Copy
Gene/Insert
  Gene/Insert name: PPARD K421R
  Species: H. sapiens (human)
  Mutation: K421R
  Entrez Gene: PPARD (a.k.a. FAAR, NR1C2, NUC1, NUCI, NUCII, PPARB)
  Cloning method: Restriction Enzyme; 5′ cloning site BglII (destroyed during cloning); 3′ cloning site XhoI (not destroyed)
  Sequencing primers: 5′ pMSCVseqfw (CCCTTGAACCTCCTCGTTCGACC); 3′ pMSCVseqrv (GAGACGTGCTACTTCCATTTGTC)
Terms and licenses: Academic/Nonprofit Terms; Industry Terms: Not Available to Industry
Depositor comments: Generated by PCR mutagenesis. Please visit https://www.biorxiv.org/content/10.1101/525576v2 for BioRxiv preprint.
How to cite: pMSCVbsd-PPARD-K421R was a gift from Till Adhikary (Addgene plasmid # 130774 ; http://n2t.net/addgene:130774 ; RRID:Addgene_130774)
