[The description below was written by a language model from this plasmid's Addgene catalogue record and pLannotate feature annotations shown in this document.]
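Description:
pMSCVbsd-PPARD-K421R is a gammaretroviral expression vector built on the pMSCVbsd backbone, a blasticidin-selectable version of the murine stem cell virus (MSCV) vector family, and it carries the human PPARD cDNA with a K421R point substitution. In bacteria it is maintained as a high-copy plasmid through a ColE1/pUC-type origin and selected with ampicillin via the β-lactamase gene. Short fragments annotated as lacI, lacZα, rop, bom, TcR and env are non-functional remnants of earlier cloning vectors and proviral flanking sequence.

The viral portion begins with the 5′ LTR, which acts as the promoter for the genomic transcript, followed by the Ψ packaging signal and a truncated gag region lacking its start codon, which extends the packaging signal and improves encapsidation without producing Gag protein. The PPARD K421R coding sequence sits directly downstream and is therefore expressed from the LTR-driven transcript. It was inserted between a BglII site, destroyed in cloning, and a retained XhoI site, and the mutation was introduced by PCR mutagenesis. No epitope tag is annotated. An internal mouse PGK promoter then drives blasticidin S deaminase, allowing selection of transduced mammalian cells. The 3′ LTR closes the provirus. The automated annotation labels it as two fragments of a ΔU3 self-inactivating LTR, but this is partial matching and the record does not otherwise describe the vector as self-inactivating.

Because the gag, pol and env functions are absent, particles must be produced in a packaging system that supplies them in trans. The stated purpose is retroviral transduction of PPARD cDNA. The associated study concerns PPARβ/δ, NCOR recruitment and ANGPTL4 transcription, though the record does not explain the specific functional consequence of K421R.
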