Features (pLannotate 1.2.2; 20 found; start..end, strand, type, name):
      1..517     +  LTR            5' LTR: 5' long terminal repeat from murine embryonic stem cell virus
    581..922     +  misc_feature   MESV Ψ: packaging signal of murine embryonic stem cell virus
    989..1405    +  CDS            gag (truncated): truncated Moloney murine leukemia virus (MMLV) gag gene lacking the start codon
   1482..2804    +  CDS            PPARD: PPARD_HUMAN - Also known as NR1C2, PPARB. Experimental evidence at protein level: Swiss-Prot protein existence level 1. Ligand-activated transcription factor. Receptor that binds peroxisome proliferators such as hypolipidemic drugs and fatty acids. Has a preference for poly-unsaturated fatty acids, such as gamma- linoleic acid and eicosapentanoic acid. Once activated by a ligand, the receptor binds to promoter elements of target genes. Regulates the peroxisomal beta-oxidation pathway of fatty acids. Functions as transcription activator for the acyl-CoA oxidase gene. Decreases expression of NPC
   2955..3454    +  promoter       PGK promoter: mouse phosphoglycerate kinase 1 promoter
   3475..3873    +  CDS            BSD: blasticidin S deaminase; Aspergillus terreus BSD; confers resistance to blasticidin
   3918..3952    +  LTR            3' LTR (ΔU3) (fragment): self-inactivating 3' long terminal repeat (LTR) from Moloney murine leukemia virus
   3949..4243    +  LTR            3' LTR (ΔU3) (fragment): self-inactivating 3' long terminal repeat (LTR) from Moloney murine leukemia virus
   4405..4421    -  protein_bind   lac operator: The lac repressor binds to the lac operator to inhibit transcription in E. coli. This inhibition can be relieved by adding lactose or isopropyl-β-D-thiogalactopyranoside (IPTG). lac repressor encoded by lacI
   4429..4459    -  promoter       lac promoter: promoter for the E. coli lac operon
   4474..4495    -  protein_bind   CAP binding site: CAP binding activates transcription in the presence of cAMP. E. coli catabolite activator protein
   4508..4600    -  CDS            lacI (fragment): lac repressor; lacI; The lac repressor binds to the lac operator to inhibit transcription in E. coli. This inhibition can be relieved by adding lactose or isopropyl-β-D-thiogalactopyranoside (IPTG).
   4783..5371    -  rep_origin     ori: high-copy-number ColE1/pMB1/pBR322/pUC origin of replication
   5542..6402    -  CDS            AmpR: β-lactamase; bla; confers resistance to ampicillin, carbenicillin, and related antibiotics
   6403..6507    -  promoter       AmpR promoter: bla
   6602..6637    +  CDS            rop (fragment): Rop protein, which maintains plasmids at low copy number; rop
   6739..6838    +  misc_feature   bom (fragment): basis of mobility region from pBR322
   6844..6993    -  CDS            lacZα (fragment): LacZα fragment of β-galactosidase; lacZ fragment
   6993..7194    -  CDS            TcR (fragment): tetracycline efflux protein; tet; confers resistance to tetracycline
   7195..7293    +  CDS            env (fragment): murine leukemia virus gPr80 envelope polyprotein precursor; env; proteolytically cleaved into gp70SU and p15TM subunits
>Addgene plasmid #130774 | pMSCVbsd-PPARD-K421R | addgene full sequence | sequence record 255077 | Addgene NGS Result
AATGAAAGACCCCACCTGTAGGTTTGGCAAGCTAGCTTAAGTAACGCCATTTTGCAAGGCATGGAAAATA
CATAACTGAGAATAGAGAAGTTCAGATCAAGGTTAGGAACAGAGAGACAGCAGAATATGGGCCAAACAGG
ATATCTGTGGTAAGCAGTTCCTGCCCCGGCTCAGGGCCAAGAACAGATGGTCCCCAGATGCGGTCCCGCC
CTCAGCAGTTTCTAGAGAACCATCAGATGTTTCCAGGGTGCCCCAAGGACCTGAAATGACCCTGTGCCTT
ATTTGAACTAACCAATCAGTTCGCTTCTCGCTTCTGTTCGCGCGCTTCTGCTCCCCGAGCTCAATAAAAG
AGCCCACAACCCCTCACTCGGCGCGCCAGTCCTCCGATAGACTGCGTCGCCCGGGTACCCGTATTCCCAA
TAAAGCCTCTTGCTGTTTGCATCCGAATCGTGGACTCGCTGATCCTTGGGAGGGTCTCCTCAGATTGATT
GACTGCCCACCTCGGGGGTCTTTCATTTGGAGGTTCCACCGAGATTTGGAGACCCCTGCCCAGGGACCAC
CGACCCCCCCGCCGGGAGGTAAGCTGGCCAGCGGTCGTTTCGTGTCTGTCTCTGTCTTTGTGCGTGTTTG
TGCCGGCATCTAATGTTTGCGCCTGCGTCTGTACTAGTTAGCTAACTAGCTCTGTATCTGGCGGACCCGT
GGTGGAACTGACGAGTTCTGAACACCCGGCCGCAACCCTGGGAGACGTCCCAGGGACTTTGGGGGCCGTT
TTTGTGGCCCGACCTGAGGAAGGGAGTCGATGTGGAATCCGACCCCGTCAGGATATGTGGTTCTGGTAGG
AGACGAGAACCTAAAACAGTTCCCGCCTCCGTCTGAATTTTTGCTTTCGGTTTGGAACCGAAGCCGCGCG
TCTTGTCTGCTGCAGCGCTGCAGCATCGTTCTGTGTTGTCTCTGTCTGACTGTGTTTCTGTATTTGTCTG
AAAATTAGGGCCAGACTGTTACCACTCCCTTAAGTTTGACCTTAGGTCACTGGAAAGATGTCGAGCGGAT
CGCTCACAACCAGTCGGTAGATGTCAAGAAGAGACGTTGGGTTACCTTCTGCTCTGCAGAATGGCCAACC
TTTAACGTCGGATGGCCGCGAGACGGCACCTTTAACCGAGACCTCATCACCCAGGTTAAGATCAAGGTCT
TTTCACCTGGCCCGCATGGACACCCAGACCAGGTCCCCTACATCGTGACCTGGGAAGCCTTGGCTTTTGA
CCCCCCTCCCTGGGTCAAGCCCTTTGTACACCCTAAGCCTCCGCCTCCTCTTCCTCCATCCGCCCCGTCT
CTCCCCCTTGAACCTCCTCGTTCGACCCCGCCTCGATCCTCCCTTTATCCAGCCCTCACTCCTTCTCTAG
GCGCCGGAATTAGATCCACTAGTAACGGCCGCCAGTGTGCTGGAATTCGCCCTTAGGTGTGGCGCCGAGG
GGAGATCAGCCATGGAGCAGCCACAGGAGGAAGCCCCTGAGGTCCGGGAAGAGGAGGAGAAAGAGGAAGT
GGCAGAGGCAGAAGGAGCCCCAGAGCTCAATGGGGGACCACAGCATGCACTTCCTTCCAGCAGCTACACA
GACCTCTCCCGGAGCTCCTCGCCACCCTCACTGCTGGACCAACTGCAGATGGGCTGTGACGGGGCCTCAT
GCGGCAGCCTCAACATGGAGTGCCGGGTGTGCGGGGACAAGGCATCGGGCTTCCACTACGGTGTTCATGC
ATGTGAGGGGTGCAAGGGCTTCTTCCGTCGTACGATCCGCATGAAGCTGGAGTACGAGAAGTGTGAGCGC
AGCTGCAAGATTCAGAAGAAGAACCGCAACAAGTGCCAGTACTGCCGCTTCCAGAAGTGCCTGGCACTGG
GCATGTCACACAACGCTATCCGTTTTGGTCGGATGCCGGAGGCTGAGAAGAGGAAGCTGGTGGCAGGGCT
GACTGCAAACGAGGGGAGCCAGTACAACCCACAGGTGGCCGACCTGAAGGCCTTCTCCAAGCACATCTAC
AATGCCTACCTGAAAAACTTCAACATGACCAAAAAGAAGGCCCGCAGCATCCTCACCGGCAAAGCCAGCC
ACACGGCGCCCTTTGTGATCCACGACATCGAGACATTGTGGCAGGCAGAGAAGGGGCTGGTGTGGAAGCA
GTTGGTGAATGGCCTGCCTCCCTACAAGGAGATCAGCGTGCACGTCTTCTACCGCTGCCAGTGCACCACA
GTGGAGACCGTGCGGGAGCTCACTGAGTTCGCCAAGAGCATCCCCAGCTTCAGCAGCCTCTTCCTCAACG
ACCAGGTTACCCTTCTCAAGTATGGCGTGCACGAGGCCATCTTCGCCATGCTGGCCTCTATCGTCAACAA
GGACGGGCTGCTGGTAGCCAACGGCAGTGGCTTTGTCACCCGTGAGTTCCTGCGCAGCCTCCGCAAACCC
TTCAGTGATATCATTGAGCCTAAGTTTGAATTTGCTGTCAAGTTCAACGCCCTGGAACTTGATGACAGTG
ACCTGGCCCTATTCATTGCGGCCATCATTCTGTGTGGAGACCGGCCAGGCCTCATGAACGTTCCACGGGT
GGAGGCTATCCAGGACACCATCCTGCGTGCCCTCGAATTCCACCTGCAGGCCAACCACCCTGATGCCCAG
TACCTCTTCCCCAAGCTGCTGCAGAAGATGGCTGACCTGCGGCAACTGGTCACCGAGCACGCCCAGATGA
TGCAGCGGATCAGGAAGACCGAAACCGAGACCTCGCTGCACCCTCTGCTCCAGGAGATCTACAAGGACAT
GTACTAACGGCGGCACCCAGGCCTCCCTGCAGACTCCAATGGGGCCAGCACTGGAGGGGCCCACCCACAT
GACTTTTCCATTGACCAGCTCTCAAGGGCGAATTCTGCAGATATCCATCACACTGGCGGCCGCTCGAGGT
TAACGAATTCTACCGGGTAGGGGAGGCGCTTTTCCCAAGGCAGTCTGGAGCATGCGCTTTAGCAGCCCCG
CTGGGCACTTGGCGCTACACAAGTGGCCTCTGGCCTCGCACACATTCCACATCCACCGGTAGGCGCCAAC
CGGCTCCGTTCTTTGGTGGCCCCTTCGCGCCACCTTCTACTCCTCCCCTAGTCAGGAAGTTCCCCCCCGC
CCCGCAGCTCGCGTCGTGCAGGACGTGACAAATGGAAGTAGCACGTCTCACTAGTCTCGTGCAGATGGAC
AGCACCGCTGAGCAATGGAAGCGGGTAGGCCTTTGGGGCAGCGGCCAATAGCAGCTTTGCTCCTTCGCTT
TCTGGGCTCAGAGGCTGGGAAGGGGTGGGTCCGGGGGCGGGCTCAGGGGCGGGCTCAGGGGCGGGGCGGG
CGCCCGAAGGTCCTCCGGAGGCCCGGCATTCTGCACGCTTCAAAAGCGCACGTCTGCCGCGCTGTTCTCC
TCTTCCTCATCTCCGGGCCTTTCGACCTGCAGCCCAAGCTTACCATGGCCAAGCCTTTGTCTCAAGAAGA
ATCCACCCTCATTGAAAGAGCAACGGCTACAATCAACAGCATCCCCATCTCTGAAGACTACAGCGTCGCC
AGCGCAGCTCTCTCTAGCGACGGCCGCATCTTCACTGGTGTCAATGTATATCATTTTACTGGGGGACCTT
GTGCAGAACTCGTGGTGCTGGGCACTGCTGCTGCTGCGGCAGCTGGCAACCTGACTTGTATCGTCGCGAT
CGGAAATGAGAACAGGGGCATCTTGAGCCCCTGCGGACGGTGCCGACAGGTGCTTCTCGATCTGCATCCT
GGGATCAAAGCCATAGTGAAGGACAGTGATGGACAGCCGACGGCAGTTGGGATTCGTGAATTGCTGCCCT
CTGGTTATGTGTGGGAGGGCTAATCGATAAAATAAAAGATTTTATTTAGTCTCCAGAAAAAGGGGGGAAT
GAAAGACCCCACCTGTAGGTTTGGCAAGCTAGAGAACCATCAGATGTTTCCAGGGTGCCCCAAGGACCTG
AAATGACCCTGTGCCTTATTTGAACTAACCAATCAGTTCGCTTCTCGCTTCTGTTCGCGCGCTTCTGCTC
CCCGAGCTCAATAAAAGAGCCCACAACCCCTCACTCGGCGCGCCAGTCCTCCGATAGACTGCGTCGCCCG
GGTACCCGTGTATCCAATAAACCCTCTTGCAGTTGCATCCGACTTGTGGTCTCGCTGTTCCTTGGGAGGG
TCTCCTCTGAGTGATTGACTACCCGTCAGCGGGGGTCTTTCATGGGTAACAGTTTCTTGAAGTTGGAGAA
CAACATTCTGAGGGTAGGAGTCGAATATTAAGTAATCCTGACTCAATTAGCCACTGTTTTGAATCCACAT
ACTCCAATACTCCTGAAATAGTTCATTATGGACAGCGCAGAAAGAGCTGGGGAGAATTGTGAAATTGTTA
TCCGCTCACAATTCCACACAACATACGAGCCGGAAGCATAAAGTGTAAAGCCTGGGGTGCCTAATGAGTG
AGCTAACTCACATTAATTGCGTTGCGCTCACTGCCCGCTTTCCAGTCGGGAAACCTGTCGTGCCAGCTGC
ATTAATGAATCGGCCAACGCGCGGGGAGAGGCGGTTTGCGTATTGGGCGCTCTTCCGCTTCCTCGCTCAC
TGACTCGCTGCGCTCGGTCGTTCGGCTGCGGCGAGCGGTATCAGCTCACTCAAAGGCGGTAATACGGTTA
TCCACAGAATCAGGGGATAACGCAGGAAAGAACATGTGAGCAAAAGGCCAGCAAAAGGCCAGGAACCGTA
AAAAGGCCGCGTTGCTGGCGTTTTTCCATAGGCTCCGCCCCCCTGACGAGCATCACAAAAATCGACGCTC
AAGTCAGAGGTGGCGAAACCCGACAGGACTATAAAGATACCAGGCGTTTCCCCCTGGAAGCTCCCTCGTG
CGCTCTCCTGTTCCGACCCTGCCGCTTACCGGATACCTGTCCGCCTTTCTCCCTTCGGGAAGCGTGGCGC
TTTCTCATAGCTCACGCTGTAGGTATCTCAGTTCGGTGTAGGTCGTTCGCTCCAAGCTGGGCTGTGTGCA
CGAACCCCCCGTTCAGCCCGACCGCTGCGCCTTATCCGGTAACTATCGTCTTGAGTCCAACCCGGTAAGA
CACGACTTATCGCCACTGGCAGCAGCCACTGGTAACAGGATTAGCAGAGCGAGGTATGTAGGCGGTGCTA
CAGAGTTCTTGAAGTGGTGGCCTAACTACGGCTACACTAGAAGAACAGTATTTGGTATCTGCGCTCTGCT
GAAGCCAGTTACCTTCGGAAAAAGAGTTGGTAGCTCTTGATCCGGCAAACAAACCACCGCTGGTAGCGGT
GGTTTTTTTGTTTGCAAGCAGCAGATTACGCGCAGAAAAAAAGGATCTCAAGAAGATCCTTTGATCTTTT
CTACGGGGTCTGACGCTCAGTGGAACGAAAACTCACGTTAAGGGATTTTGGTCATGAGATTATCAAAAAG
GATCTTCACCTAGATCCTTTTAAATTAAAAATGAAGTTTTAAATCAATCTAAAGTATATATGAGTAAACT
TGGTCTGACAGTTACCAATGCTTAATCAGTGAGGCACCTATCTCAGCGATCTGTCTATTTCGTTCATCCA
TAGTTGCCTGACTCCCCGTCGTGTAGATAACTACGATACGGGAGGGCTTACCATCTGGCCCCAGTGCTGC
AATGATACCGCGAGACCCACGCTCACCGGCTCCAGATTTATCAGCAATAAACCAGCCAGCCGGAAGGGCC
GAGCGCAGAAGTGGTCCTGCAACTTTATCCGCCTCCATCCAGTCTATTAATTGTTGCCGGGAAGCTAGAG
TAAGTAGTTCGCCAGTTAATAGTTTGCGCAACGTTGTTGCCATTGCTACAGGCATCGTGGTGTCACGCTC
GTCGTTTGGTATGGCTTCATTCAGCTCCGGTTCCCAACGATCAAGGCGAGTTACATGATCCCCCATGTTG
TGCAAAAAAGCGGTTAGCTCCTTCGGTCCTCCGATCGTTGTCAGAAGTAAGTTGGCCGCAGTGTTATCAC
TCATGGTTATGGCAGCACTGCATAATTCTCTTACTGTCATGCCATCCGTAAGATGCTTTTCTGTGACTGG
TGAGTACTCAACCAAGTCATTCTGAGAATAGTGTATGCGGCGACCGAGTTGCTCTTGCCCGGCGTCAATA
CGGGATAATACCGCGCCACATAGCAGAACTTTAAAAGTGCTCATCATTGGAAAACGTTCTTCGGGGCGAA
AACTCTCAAGGATCTTACCGCTGTTGAGATCCAGTTCGATGTAACCCACTCGTGCACCCAACTGATCTTC
AGCATCTTTTACTTTCACCAGCGTTTCTGGGTGAGCAAAAACAGGAAGGCAAAATGCCGCAAAAAAGGGA
ATAAGGGCGACACGGAAATGTTGAATACTCATACTCTTCCTTTTTCAATATTATTGAAGCATTTATCAGG
GTTATTGTCTCATGAGCGGATACATATTTGAATGTATTTAGAAAAATAAACAAATAGGGGTTCCGCGCAC
ATTTCCCCGAAAAGTGCCACCTGACGTCTAAGAAACCATTATTATCATGACATTAACCTATAAAAATAGG
CGTATCACGAGGCCCTTTCGTCTCGCGCGTTTCGGTGATGACGGTGAAAACCTCTGACACATGCAGCTCC
CGGAGACGGTCACAGCTTGTCTGTAAGCGGATGCCGGGAGCAGACAAGCCCGTCAGGGCGCGTCAGCGGG
TGTTGGCGGGTGTCGGGGCTGGCTTAACTATGCGGCATCAGAGCAGATTGTACTGAGAGTGCACCATATG
CGGTGTGAAATACCGCACAGATGCGTAAGGAGAAAATACCGCATCAGGCGCCATTCGCCATTCAGGCTGC
GCAACTGTTGGGAAGGGCGATCGGTGCGGGCCTCTTCGCTATTACGCCAGCTGGCGAAAGGGGGATGTGC
TGCAAGGCGATTAAGTTGGGTAACGCCAGGGTTTTCCCAGTCACGACGTTGTAAAACGACGGCGCAAGGA
ATGGTGCATGCAAGGAGATGGCGCCCAACAGTCCCCCGGCCACGGGGCCTGCCACCATACCCACGCCGAA
ACAAGCGCTCATGAGCCCGAAGTGGCGAGCCCGATCTTCCCCATCGGTGATGTCGGCGATATAGGCGCCA
GCAACCGCACCTGTGGCGCCGGTGATGCCGGCCACGATGCGTCCGGCGTAGAGGCGATTAGTCCAATTTG
TTAAAGACAGGATATCAGTGGTCCAGGCTCTAGTTTTGACTCAACAATATCACCAGCTGAAGCCTATAGA
GTACGAGCCATAGATAAAATAAAAGATTTTATTTAGTCTCCAGAAAAAGGGGGG
