>Addgene plasmid #130774 | pMSCVbsd-PPARD-K421R | depositor partial sequence | sequence record 250285 | PPARD K421R
ATGGAGCAGCCACAGGAGGAAGCCCCTGAGGTCCGGGAAGAGGAGGAGAAAGAGGAAGTGGCAGAGGCAG
AAGGAGCCCCAGAGCTCAATGGGGGACCACAGCATGCACTTCCTTCCAGCAGCTACACAGACCTCTCCCG
GAGCTCCTCGCCACCCTCACTGCTGGACCAACTGCAGATGGGCTGTGACGGGGCCTCATGCGGCAGCCTC
AACATGGAGTGCCGGGTGTGCGGGGACAAGGCATCGGGCTTCCACTACGGTGTTCATGCATGTGAGGGGT
GCAAGGGCTTCTTCCGTCGTACGATCCGCATGAAGCTGGAGTACGAGAAGTGTGAGCGCAGCTGCAAGAT
TCAGAAGAAGAACCGCAACAAGTGCCAGTACTGCCGCTTCCAGAAGTGCCTGGCACTGGGCATGTCACAC
AACGCTATCCGTTTTGGTCGGATGCCGGAGGCTGAGAAGAGGAAGCTGGTGGCAGGGCTGACTGCAAACG
AGGGGAGCCAGTACAACCCACAGGTGGCCGACCTGAAGGCCTTCTCCAAGCACATCTACAATGCCTACCT
GAAAAACTTCAACATGACCAAAAAGAAGGCCCGCAGCATCCTCACCGGCAAAGCCAGCCACACGGCGCCC
TTTGTGATCCACGACATCGAGACATTGTGGCAGGCAGAGAAGGGGCTGGTGTGGAAGCAGTTGGTGAATG
GCCTGCCTCCCTACAAGGAGATCAGCGTGCACGTCTTCTACCGCTGCCAGTGCACCACAGTGGAGACCGT
GCGGGAGCTCACTGAGTTCGCCAAGAGCATCCCCAGCTTCAGCAGCCTCTTCCTCAACGACCAGGTTACC
CTTCTCAAGTATGGCGTGCACGAGGCCATCTTCGCCATGCTGGCCTCTATCGTCAACAAGGACGGGCTGC
TGGTAGCCAACGGCAGTGGCTTTGTCACCCGTGAGTTCCTGCGCAGCCTCCGCAAACCCTTCAGTGATAT
CATTGAGCCTAAGTTTGAATTTGCTGTCAAGTTCAACGCCCTGGAACTTGATGACAGTGACCTGGCCCTA
TTCATTGCGGCCATCATTCTGTGTGGAGACCGGCCAGGCCTCATGAACGTTCCACGGGTGGAGGCTATCC
AGGACACCATCCTGCGTGCCCTCGAATTCCACCTGCAGGCCAACCACCCTGATGCCCAGTACCTCTTCCC
CAAGCTGCTGCAGAAGATGGCTGACCTGCGGCAACTGGTCACCGAGCACGCCCAGATGATGCAGCGGATC
AGGAAGACCGAAACCGAGACCTCGCTGCACCCTCTGCTCCAGGAGATCTACAAGGACATGTACTAA
